>Addgene plasmid #183932 | PHR-GFP-FUSN | addgene full sequence | sequence record 364154 | Addgene NGS Result
TGGCACTTTTCGGGGAAATGTGCGCGGAACCCCTATTTGTTTATTTTTCTAAATACATTCAAATATGTAT
CCGCTCATGAGACAATAACCCTGATAAATGCTTCAATAATATTGAAAAAGGAAGAGTCCTGAGGCGGAAA
GAACCAGCTGTGGAATGTGTGTCAGTTAGGGTGTGGAAAGTCCCCAGGCTCCCCAGCAGGCAGAAGTATG
CAAAGCATGCATCTCAATTAGTCAGCAACCAGGTGTGGAAAGTCCCCAGGCTCCCCAGCAGGCAGAAGTA
TGCAAAGCATGCATCTCAATTAGTCAGCAACCATAGTCCCGCCCCTAACTCCGCCCATCCCGCCCCTAAC
TCCGCCCAGTTCCGCCCATTCTCCGCCCCATGGCTGACTAATTTTTTTTATTTATGCAGAGGCCGAGGCC
GCCTCGGCCTCTGAGCTATTCCAGAAGTAGTGAGGAGGCTTTTTTGGAGGCCTAGGCTTTTGCAAAGATC
GATCAAGAGACAGGATGAGGATCGTTTCGCATGATTGAACAAGATGGATTGCACGCAGGTTCTCCGGCCG
CTTGGGTGGAGAGGCTATTCGGCTATGACTGGGCACAACAGACAATCGGCTGCTCTGATGCCGCCGTGTT
CCGGCTGTCAGCGCAGGGGCGCCCGGTTCTTTTTGTCAAGACCGACCTGTCCGGTGCCCTGAATGAACTG
CAAGACGAGGCAGCGCGGCTATCGTGGCTGGCCACGACGGGCGTTCCTTGCGCAGCTGTGCTCGACGTTG
TCACTGAAGCGGGAAGGGACTGGCTGCTATTGGGCGAAGTGCCGGGGCAGGATCTCCTGTCATCTCACCT
TGCTCCTGCCGAGAAAGTATCCATCATGGCTGATGCAATGCGGCGGCTGCATACGCTTGATCCGGCTACC
TGCCCATTCGACCACCAAGCGAAACATCGCATCGAGCGAGCACGTACTCGGATGGAAGCCGGTCTTGTCG
ATCAGGATGATCTGGACGAAGAGCATCAGGGGCTCGCGCCAGCCGAACTGTTCGCCAGGCTCAAGGCGAG
CATGCCCGACGGCGAGGATCTCGTCGTGACCCATGGCGATGCCTGCTTGCCGAATATCATGGTGGAAAAT
GGCCGCTTTTCTGGATTCATCGACTGTGGCCGGCTGGGTGTGGCGGACCGCTATCAGGACATAGCGTTGG
CTACCCGTGATATTGCTGAAGAGCTTGGCGGCGAATGGGCTGACCGCTTCCTCGTGCTTTACGGTATCGC
CGCTCCCGATTCGCAGCGCATCGCCTTCTATCGCCTTCTTGACGAGTTCTTCTGAGCGGGACTCTGGGGT
TCGAAATGACCGACCAAGCGACGCCCAACCTGCCATCACGAGATTTCGATTCCACCGCCGCCTTCTATGA
AAGGTTGGGCTTCGGAATCGTTTTCCGGGACGCCGGCTGGATGATCCTCCAGCGCGGGGATCTCATGCTG
GAGTTCTTCGCCCACCCTAGGGGGAGGCTAACTGAAACACGGAAGGAGACAATACCGGAAGGAACCCGCG
CTATGACGGCAATAAAAAGACAGAATAAAACGCACGGTGTTGGGTCGTTTGTTCATAAACGCGGGGTTCG
GTCCCAGGGCTGGCACTCTGTCGATACCCCACCGAGACCCCATTGGGGCCAATACGCCCGCGTTTCTTCC
TTTTCCCCACCCCACCCCCCAAGTTCGGGTGAAGGCCCAGGGCTCGCAGCCAACGTCGGGGCGGCAGGCC
CTGCCATAGCCTCAGGTTACTCATATATACTTTAGATTGATTTAAAACTTCATTTTTAATTTAAAAGGAT
CTAGGTGAAGATCCTTTTTGATAATCTCATGACCAAAATCCCTTAACGTGAGTTTTCGTTCCACTGAGCG
TCAGACCCCGTAGAAAAGATCAAAGGATCTTCTTGAGATCCTTTTTTTCTGCGCGTAATCTGCTGCTTGC
AAACAAAAAAACCACCGCTACCAGCGGTGGTTTGTTTGCCGGATCAAGAGCTACCAACTCTTTTTCCGAA
GGTAACTGGCTTCAGCAGAGCGCAGATACCAAATACTGTTCTTCTAGTGTAGCCGTAGTTAGGCCACCAC
TTCAAGAACTCTGTAGCACCGCCTACATACCTCGCTCTGCTAATCCTGTTACCAGTGGCTGCTGCCAGTG
GCGATAAGTCGTGTCTTACCGGGTTGGACTCAAGACGATAGTTACCGGATAAGGCGCAGCGGTCGGGCTG
AACGGGGGGTTCGTGCACACAGCCCAGCTTGGAGCGAACGACCTACACCGAACTGAGATACCTACAGCGT
GAGCTATGAGAAAGCGCCACGCTTCCCGAAGGGAGAAAGGCGGACAGGTATCCGGTAAGCGGCAGGGTCG
GAACAGGAGAGCGCACGAGGGAGCTTCCAGGGGGAAACGCCTGGTATCTTTATAGTCCTGTCGGGTTTCG
CCACCTCTGACTTGAGCGTCGATTTTTGTGATGCTCGTCAGGGGGGCGGAGCCTATGGAAAAACGCCAGC
AACGCGGCCTTTTTACGGTTCCTGGCCTTTTGCTGGCCTTTTGCTCACATGTTCTTTCCTGCGTTATCCC
CTGATTCTGTGGATAACCGTATTACCGCCATGCATTAGTTATTAATAGTAATCAATTACGGGGTCATTAG
TTCATAGCCCATATATGGAGTTCCGCGTTACATAACTTACGGTAAATGGCCCGCCTGGCTGACCGCCCAA
CGACCCCCGCCCATTGACGTCAATAATGACGTATGTTCCCATAGTAACGCCAATAGGGACTTTCCATTGA
CGTCAATGGGTGGAGTATTTACGGTAAACTGCCCACTTGGCAGTACATCAAGTGTATCATATGCCAAGTA
CGCCCCCTATTGACGTCAATGACGGTAAATGGCCCGCCTGGCATTATGCCCAGTACATGACCTTATGGGA
CTTTCCTACTTGGCAGTACATCTACGTATTAGTCATCGCTATTACCATGGTGATGCGGTTTTGGCAGTAC
ATCAATGGGCGTGGATAGCGGTTTGACTCACGGGGATTTCCAAGTCTCCACCCCATTGACGTCAATGGGA
GTTTGTTTTGGCACCAAAATCAACGGGACTTTCCAAAATGTCGTAACAACTCCGCCCCATTGACGCAAAT
GGGCGGTAGGCGTGTACGGTGGGAGGTCTATATAAGCAGAGCTGGTTTAGTGAACCGTCAGATCCGCTAG
CGCTACCGGACTCAGATCTCGAGGCCACCATGAAGATGGACAAAAAGACTATAGTTTGGTTTAGAAGAGA
CCTAAGGATTGAGGATAATCCTGCATTAGCAGCAGCTGCTCACGAAGGATCTGTTTTTCCTGTCTTCATT
TGGTGTCCTGAAGAAGAAGGACAGTTTTATCCTGGAAGAGCTTCAAGATGGTGGATGAAACAATCACTTG
CTCACTTATCTCAATCCTTGAAGGCTCTTGGATCTGACCTCACTTTAATCAAAACCCACAACACGATTTC
AGCGATCTTGGATTGTATCCGCGTTACCGGTGCTACAAAAGTCGTCTTTAACCACCTCTATGATCCTGTT
TCGTTAGTTCGGGACCATACCGTAAAGGAGAAGCTGGTGGAACGTGGGATCTCTGTGCAAAGCTACAATG
GAGATCTATTGTATGAACCGTGGGAGATATACTGCGAAAAGGGCAAACCTTTTACGAGTTTCAATTCTTA
CTGGAAGAAATGCTTAGATATGTCGATTGAATCCGTTATGCTTCCTCCTCCTTGGCGGTTGATGCCAATA
ACTGCAGCGGCTGAAGCGATTTGGGCGTGTTCGATTGAAGAACTAGGGCTGGAGAATGAGGCCGAGAAAC
CGAGCAATGCGTTGTTAACTAGAGCTTGGTCTCCAGGATGGAGCAATGCTGATAAGTTACTAAATGAGTT
CATCGAGAAGCAGTTGATAGATTATGCAAAGAACAGCAAGAAAGTTGTTGGGAATTCTACTTCACTACTT
TCTCCGTATCTCCATTTCGGGGAAATAAGCGTCAGACACGTTTTCCAGTGTGCCCGGATGAAACAAATTA
TATGGGCAAGAGATAAGAACAGTGAAGGAGAAGAAAGTGCAGATCTTTTTCTTAGGGGAATCGGTTTAAG
AGAGTATTCTCGGTATATATGTTTCAACTTCCCGTTTACTCACGAGCAATCGTTGTTGAGTCATCTTCGG
TTTTTCCCTTGGGATGCTGATGTTGATAAGTTCAAGGCCTGGAGACAAGGCAGGACCGGTTATCCGTTGG
TGGATGCCGGAATGAGAGAGCTTTGGGCTACCGGATGGATGCATAACAGAATAAGAGTGATTGTTTCAAG
CTTTGCTGTGAAGTTTCTTCTCCTTCCATGGAAATGGGGAATGAAGTATTTCTGGGATACACTTTTGGAT
GCTGATTTGGAATGTGACATCCTTGGCTGGCAGTATATCTCTGGGAGTATCCCCGATGGCCACGAGCTTG
ATCGCTTGGACAATCCCGCGTTACAAGGCGCCAAATATGACCCAGAAGGTGAGTACATAAGGCAATGGCT
TCCCGAGCTTGCGAGATTGCCAACTGAATGGATCCATCATCCATGGGACGCTCCTTTAACCGTACTCAAA
GCTTCTGGTGTGGAACTCGGAACAAACTATGCGAAACCCATTGTAGACATCGACACAGCTCGTGAGCTAC
TAGCTAAAGCTATTTCAAGAACCCGTGAAGCACAGATCATGATCGGAGCAGCAGCCCGGGTCATGGTGAG
CAAGGGCGAGGAGCTGTTCACCGGGGTGGTGCCCATCCTGGTCGAGCTGGACGGCGACGTAAACGGCCAC
AAGTTCAGCGTGTCCGGCGAGGGCGAGGGCGATGCCACCTACGGCAAGCTGACCCTGAAGTTCATCTGCA
CCACCGGCAAGCTGCCCGTGCCCTGGCCCACCCTCGTGACCACCCTGACCTACGGCGTGCAGTGCTTCAG
CCGCTACCCCGACCACATGAAGCAGCACGACTTCTTCAAGTCCGCCATGCCCGAAGGCTACGTCCAGGAG
CGCACCATCTTCTTCAAGGACGACGGCAACTACAAGACCCGCGCCGAGGTGAAGTTCGAGGGCGACACCC
TGGTGAACCGCATCGAGCTGAAGGGCATCGACTTCAAGGAGGACGGCAACATCCTGGGGCACAAGCTGGA
GTACAACTACAACAGCCACAACGTCTATATCATGGCCGACAAGCAGAAGAACGGCATCAAGGTGAACTTC
AAGATCCGCCACAACATCGAGGACGGCAGCGTGCAGCTCGCCGACCACTACCAGCAGAACACCCCCATCG
GCGACGGCCCCGTGCTGCTGCCCGACAACCACTACCTGAGCACCCAGTCCGCCCTGAGCAAAGACCCCAA
CGAGAAGCGCGATCACATGGTCCTGCTGGAGTTCGTGACCGCCGCCGGGATCACTCTCGGCATGGACGAG
CTGTACAAGATGGCCTCAAACGATTATACCCAACAAGCAACCCAAAGCTATGGGGCCTACCCCACCCAGC
CCGGGCAGGGCTATTCCCAGCAGAGCAGTCAGCCCTACGGACAGCAGAGTTACAGTGGTTATAGCCAGTC
CACGGACACTTCAGGCTATGGCCAGAGCAGCTATTCTTCTTATGGCCAGAGCCAGAACACAGGCTATGGA
ACTCAGTCAACTCCCCAGGGATATGGCTCGACTGGCGGCTATGGCAGTAGCCAGAGCTCCCAATCGTCTT
ACGGGCAGCAGTCCTCCTATCCTGGCTATGGCCAGCAGCCAGCTCCCAGCAGCACCTCGGGAAGTTACGG
TAGCAGTTCTCAGAGCAGCAGCTATGGGCAGCCCCAGAGTGGGAGCTACAGCCAGCAGCCTAGCTATGGT
GGACAGCAGCAAAGCTATGGACAGCAGCAAAGCTATAATCCCCCTCAGGGCTATGGACAGCAGAACCAGT
ACAACAGCAGCAGTGGTGGTGGAGGTGGAGGTGGAGGTGGAGGTAACTATGGCCAAGATCAATCCTCCAT
GAGTAGTGGTGGTGGCAGTGGTGGCGGTTATGGCAATCAAGACCAGAGTGGTGGAGGTGGCAGCGGTGGC
TATGGACAGCAGGACCGTGGATGACGGCTAGATCATAATCAGCCATACCACATTTGTAGAGGTTTTACTT
GCTTTAAAAAACCTCCCACACCTCCCCCTGAACCTGAAACATAAAATGAATGCAATTGTTGTTGTTAACT
TGTTTATTGCAGCTTATAATGGTTACAAATAAAGCAATAGCATCACAAATTTCACAAATAAAGCATTTTT
TTCACTGCATTCTAGTTGTGGTTTGTCCAAACTCATCAATGTATCTTAAGGCGTAAATTGTAAGCGTTAA
TATTTTGTTAAAATTCGCGTTAAATTTTTGTTAAATCAGCTCATTTTTTAACCAATAGGCCGAAATCGGC
AAAATCCCTTATAAATCAAAAGAATAGACCGAGATAGGGT
[37 nt withheld, positions 6481-6517]
AAAGAACGTGGACTCCAACGTCAAAGG
[49 nt withheld, positions 6545-6593]
T
[91 nt withheld, positions 6595-6685]
G
[124 nt withheld, positions 6687-6810]
CAGG
Features (pLannotate 1.2.2; 16 found; start..end, strand, type, name):
     23..127     +  promoter       AmpR promoter: bla
    129..486     +  promoter       SV40 promoter: SV40 enhancer and early promoter
    521..1315    +  CDS            NeoR/KanR: aminoglycoside phosphotransferase from Tn5; aph(3')-II (or nptII); confers resistance to neomycin, kanamycin, and G418 (Geneticin®)
   1336..1488    +  CDS            ble (fragment): BLE_KLEPN - Experimental evidence at protein level: Swiss-Prot protein existence level 1. Binding protein with a strong affinity to the bleomycin family of antibiotics. Binds to CL990; an antimitotic-antibiotic compound. From Klebsiella pneumoniae.
   1547..1594    +  polyA_signal   HSV TK poly(A) signal: herpes simplex virus thymidine kinase polyadenylation signal (Cole and Stacy, 1985)
   1685..1701    -  polyA_signal   bGH poly(A) signal (fragment): bovine growth hormone polyadenylation signal
   1923..2511    +  rep_origin     ori: high-copy-number ColE1/pMB1/pBR322/pUC origin of replication
   2686..2989    +  enhancer       CMV enhancer: human cytomegalovirus immediate early enhancer
   2990..3193    +  promoter       CMV promoter: human cytomegalovirus (CMV) immediate early promoter
   3216..3243    +  misc_feature   MCS (fragment): multiple cloning site
   3250..4743    +  CDS            CRY2PHR: N-terminal photolyase homology region of Arabidopsis thaliana cryptochrome 2 binds to CIB1 upon exposure to blue light (Kennedy et al., 2010)
   4753..5469    +  CDS            EGFP: EGFP is a basic (constitutively fluorescent) green fluorescent protein published in 1996, derived from Aequorea victoria. It is reported to be a rapidly-maturing weak dimer with moderate acid sensitivity.
   5470..6069    +  CDS            FUS (fragment): FUS_HUMAN - Also known as TLS. Experimental evidence at protein level: Swiss-Prot protein existence level 1. DNA/RNA-binding protein that plays a role in various cellular processes such as transcription regulation, RNA splicing, RNA transport, DNA repair and damage response (PubMed:27731383). Binds to nascent pre-mRNAs and acts as a molecular mediator between RNA polymerase II and U1 small nuclear ribonucleoprotein thereby coupling transcription and splicing (PubMed:26124092). Binds also its own pre- mRNA and autoregulates its expression; this autoregulation mechanism is mediated by non-sense-
   6121..6204    +  CDS            large T antigen (fragment): large T antigen from SV40 (simian virus 40)
   6227..6348    +  polyA_signal   SV40 poly(A) signal: SV40 polyadenylation signal
   6382..6810    -  rep_origin     f1 ori (sequence partly withheld): f1 bacteriophage origin of replication; arrow indicates direction of (+) strand synthesis
