[The description below was written by a language model from this plasmid's Addgene catalogue record and pLannotate feature annotations shown in this document.]
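Description:
PHR-GFP-FUSN is a mammalian expression plasmid built on the Clontech pmCherryN1 backbone, in which the feature table shows EGFP rather than mCherry as the fluorescent protein. It replicates at high copy in E. coli through a ColE1/pUC-type origin and also carries an f1 phage origin. A single NeoR/KanR (Tn5 aminoglycoside phosphotransferase) gene serves both hosts. A bacterial bla-type promoter drives it for kanamycin selection, and the SV40 enhancer/early promoter drives it for G418 selection in mammalian cells. The gene is terminated by the HSV TK polyadenylation signal. Short annotated fragments of ble and the bGH poly(A) signal appear to be backbone remnants or chance matches rather than functional parts.

The payload is a single fusion open reading frame under the human CMV immediate-early enhancer and promoter, ending in the SV40 poly(A) signal. It begins with CRY2PHR, the N-terminal photolyase homology region of Arabidopsis thaliana cryptochrome 2, which binds the CIB1 N-terminal fragment (CIBN) when exposed to blue light. EGFP follows for visualisation, and then comes a fragment of human FUS annotated at about 600 nt. The record calls this fragment FUSN and describes it as a domain with a high propensity for phase separation. A small SV40 large T antigen fragment lies downstream, between the FUS segment and the poly(A) signal. Its role is not stated in the record.

The construct allows light-triggered recruitment of a fluorescent, condensate-prone module to any CIBN-tagged partner. According to the associated publication, it was used to examine how multivalent interactions and phase separation contribute to transcription activation.
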