Addgene plasmid #183932: PHR-GFP-FUSN
Purpose: Optogenetic PHR domain coupled to GFP and FUSN domain with a high phase separation propensity; binds to CIBN upon blue light exposure
Depositing lab: Karsten Rippe. Depositing organization: Deutsches Krebsforschungszentrum (DKFZ). Publication: Transcription activation is enhanced by multivalent interactions independent of phase separation. Trojanowski J, Frank L, Rademacher A, Mucke N, Grigaitis P, Rippe K. Mol Cell. 2022 May 4. pii: S1097-2765(22)00328-8. doi: 10.1016/j.molcel.2022.04.017. PubMed 35537448.
Backbone
  Vector backbone: pmCherryN1
  Backbone manufacturer: Clontech
  Vector type: Mammalian Expression
  Selectable markers: Neomycin (select with G418)
Growth in bacteria
  Bacterial resistance: Kanamycin, 50 μg/mL
  Growth temperature: 37°C
  Growth strain: DH5alpha
  Copy number: High Copy
Gene/Insert
  Gene/Insert name: PHR-GFP-FUSN (alt name: PHR domain of CRY2)
  Species: A. thaliana (mustard weed), Synthetic
  Mutation: none
  Entrez Gene: CRY2 (a.k.a. AT1G04400, AT-PHH1, ATCRY2, CRYPTOCHROME 2 APOPROTEIN, F19P19.14, F19P19_14, FHA, PHH1, cryptochrome 2)
  Promoter: CMV
  Cloning method: Unknown
Terms and licenses: Academic/Nonprofit Terms; Industry Terms: Not Available to Industry
How to cite: PHR-GFP-FUSN was a gift from Karsten Rippe (Addgene plasmid # 183932 ; http://n2t.net/addgene:183932 ; RRID:Addgene_183932)
